Addgene plasmid #200141: pHHYTK110
Purpose: Type 3a part for Modular Cloning in Yeast
Depositing lab: Johannes Herrmann. Depositing organization: Rheinland-Pfälzische Technische Universität Kaiserslautern. Publication: A modular cloning (MoClo) toolkit for reliable intracellular protein targeting in the yeast Saccharomyces cerevisiae. Simakin P, Koch C, Herrmann JM. Microb Cell. 2023 Feb 28;10(4):78-87. doi: 10.15698/mic2023.04.794. eCollection 2023 Apr 3. PubMed 37009624.
Backbone
  Vector backbone: pYTK001
  Backbone manufacturer: John Dueber Lab, https://doi.org/10.1021/sb500366v
  Vector type: Bacterial Expression, Synthetic Biology
Growth in bacteria
  Bacterial resistance: Chloramphenicol, 25 μg/mL
  Growth temperature: 37°C
  Growth strain: DH5alpha
  Copy number: High Copy
Gene/Insert
  Gene/Insert name: sfGFP11
  Species: Synthetic
  Insert size (bp): 54
  Cloning method: Restriction Enzyme; 5′ cloning site BsmBI (destroyed during cloning); 3′ cloning site BsmBI (destroyed during cloning)
Terms and licenses: Academic/Nonprofit Terms; Industry Terms: Not Available to Industry
How to cite: pHHYTK110 was a gift from Johannes Herrmann (Addgene plasmid # 200141 ; http://n2t.net/addgene:200141 ; RRID:Addgene_200141)
