[The description below was written by a language model from this plasmid's Addgene catalogue record and pLannotate feature annotations shown in this document.]
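Description:
pHHYTK110 is a small part-storage plasmid (about 1.7 kb) belonging to a modular cloning (MoClo) toolkit for targeting proteins to intracellular locations in Saccharomyces cerevisiae. It is built on pYTK001, the part entry vector of the yeast MoClo toolkit, and is maintained only in E. coli. The feature table shows a minimal bacterial backbone: a high-copy ColE1/pUC-type origin of replication and a chloramphenicol acetyltransferase (cat) gene driven by its native promoter and followed by the phage lambda t0 terminator, giving chloramphenicol selection. No yeast origin, yeast marker, or yeast promoter is annotated, which fits a plasmid that serves as a part donor rather than an expression vector in its own right.

The payload is a 54 bp synthetic insert encoding sfGFP11, the eleventh beta-strand of superfolder GFP. This short fragment is used as a tag in split-GFP systems, where it is non-fluorescent alone but restores fluorescence when it meets the complementary GFP1-10 fragment in the same compartment. The insert was introduced through BsmBI sites that were destroyed during cloning, as is usual for Golden Gate entry into this backbone. It is too short to have been picked up by the automated annotation, so it does not appear in the feature table.

The part is designated Type 3a, which in the yeast MoClo scheme is the first of the two coding-sequence sub-positions, so it can be joined in frame with a downstream Type 3b part. In practice it would be combined with promoter, further coding, terminator and vector parts to assemble yeast transcription units. The record does not state particular assemblies or applications beyond its role as a toolkit part.
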