Features (pLannotate 1.2.2; 4 found; start..end, strand, type, name):
     81..115     -  terminator     lambda t0 terminator: minimal transcription terminator from phage lambda (Scholtissek and Grosse, 1987)
    189..845     -  CDS            cat: CAT_ECOLX - Experimental evidence at protein level: Swiss-Prot protein existence level 1. This enzyme is an effector of chloramphenicol resistance in bacteria. From Escherichia coli. This protein is used as a marker in many commonly used cloning vectors, such as pACYC184.
    846..943     -  promoter       cat promoter: promoter of the E. coli cat gene encoding chloramphenicol acetyltransferase
   1027..1615    +  rep_origin     ori: high-copy-number ColE1/pMB1/pBR322/pUC origin of replication
>Addgene plasmid #200141 | pHHYTK110 | addgene full sequence | sequence record 392142 | Addgene NGS Result
TCGGTCTCATATGAGAGATCATATGGTTTTGCATGAATATGTTAATGCTGCTGGTATTACTGGTTCTTGA
GACCAGACCAATAAAAAACGCCCGGCGGCAACCGAGCGTTCTGAACAAATCCAGATGGAGTTCTGAGGTC
ATTACTGGATCTATCAACAGGAGTCCAAGCGAGCTCGATATCAAATTACGCCCCGCCCTGCCACTCATCG
CAGTACTGTTGTAATTCATTAAGCATTCTGCCGACATGGAAGCCATCACAAACGGCATGATGAACCTGAA
TCGCCAGCGGCATCAGCACCTTGTCGCCTTGCGTATAATATTTGCCCATGGTGAAAACGGGGGCGAAGAA
GTTGTCCATATTGGCCACGTTTAAATCAAAACTGGTGAAACTCACCCAGGGATTGGCTGAAACGAAAAAC
ATATTCTCAATAAACCCTTTAGGGAAATAGGCCAGGTTTTCACCGTAACACGCCACATCTTGCGAATATA
TGTGTAGAAACTGCCGGAAATCGTCGTGGTATTCACTCCAGAGCGATGAAAACGTTTCAGTTTGCTCATG
GAAAACGGTGTAACAAGGGTGAACACTATCCCATATCACCAGCTCACCGTCTTTCATTGCCATACGAAAT
TCCGGATGAGCATTCATCAGGCGGGCAAGAATGTGAATAAAGGCCGGATAAAACTTGTGCTTATTTTTCT
TTACGGTCTTTAAAAAGGCCGTAATATCCAGCTGAACGGTCTGGTTATAGGTACATTGAGCAACTGACTG
AAATGCCTCAAAATGTTCTTTACGATGCCATTGGGATATATCAACGGTGGTATATCCAGTGATTTTTTTC
TCCATTTTAGCTTCCTTAGCTCCTGAAAATCTCGATAACTCAAAAAATACGCCCGGTAGTGATCTTATTT
CATTATGGTGAAAGTTGGAACCTCTTACGTGCCCGATCAATCATGACCAAAATCCCTTAACGTGAGTTTT
CGTTCCACTGAGCGTCAGACCCCGTAGAAAAGATCAAAGGATCTTCTTGAGATCCTTTTTTTCTGCGCGT
AATCTGCTGCTTGCAAACAAAAAAACCACCGCTACCAGCGGTGGTTTGTTTGCCGGATCAAGAGCTACCA
ACTCTTTTTCCGAAGGTAACTGGCTTCAGCAGAGCGCAGATACCAAATACTGTTCTTCTAGTGTAGCCGT
AGTTAGGCCACCACTTCAAGAACTCTGTAGCACCGCCTACATACCTCGCTCTGCTAATCCTGTTACCAGT
GGCTGCTGCCAGTGGCGATAAGTCGTGTCTTACCGGGTTGGACTCAAGACGATAGTTACCGGATAAGGCG
CAGCGGTCGGGCTGAACGGGGGGTTCGTGCACACAGCCCAGCTTGGAGCGAACGACCTACACCGAACTGA
GATACCTACAGCGTGAGCTATGAGAAAGCGCCACGCTTCCCGAAGGGAGAAAGGCGGACAGGTATCCGGT
AAGCGGCAGGGTCGGAACAGGAGAGCGCACGAGGGAGCTTCCAGGGGGAAACGCCTGGTATCTTTATAGT
CCTGTCGGGTTTCGCCACCTCTGACTTGAGCGTCGATTTTTGTGATGCTCGTCAGGGGGGCGGAGCCTAT
GGAAAAACGCCAGCAACGCGGCCTTTTTACGGTTCCTGGCCTTTTGCTGGCCTTTTGCTCACATGTTCTT
TCCTGCGTTATCCCCTGATTCTGTGGATAACCGTAG
